Addgene plasmid #115892: pAAV-Syn-Archon1-KGC-GFP-ER2
Purpose: AAV-mediated expression of Archon1-KGC-GFP-ER2 under the Syn promoter. Using bGHpA signal.
Depositing lab: Edward Boyden. Depositing organization: Massachusetts Institute of Technology. Publication: A robotic multidimensional directed evolution approach applied to fluorescent voltage reporters. Piatkevich KD, Jung EE, Straub C, Linghu C, Park D, Suk HJ, Hochbaum DR, Goodwin D, Pnevmatikakis E, Pak N, Kawashima T, Yang CT, Rhoades JL, Shemesh O, Asano S, Yoon YG, Freifeld L, Saulnier JL, Riegler C, Engert F, Hughes T, Drobizhev M, Szabo B, Ahrens MB, Flavell SW, Sabatini BL, Boyden ES. Nat Chem Biol. 2018 Feb 26. pii: 10.1038/s41589-018-0004-9. doi: 10.1038/s41589-018-0004-9. PubMed 29483642.
Backbone
  Vector backbone: pAAV-Syn
  Backbone size w/o insert (bp): 4451
  Total vector size (bp): 6056
  Vector type: Mammalian Expression, AAV
Growth in bacteria
  Bacterial resistance: Ampicillin, 100 μg/mL
  Growth temperature: 30°C
  Growth strain: NEB Stable
  Growth instructions: Can use DH5alpha at 37°C or Stbl3 at 30°C. Carbenicillin is preferred over ampicillin. In DH5alpha this plasmid may act more like a high copy plasmid, although in Stbl3 it may act more like a low copy plasmid.
  Copy number: Low Copy
Gene/Insert
  Gene/Insert name: Archon1-KGC-EGFP-ER2
  Species: Synthetic
  Insert size (bp): 1605
  GenBank ID: MG250280.1
  Promoter: Syn
  Tag / fusion protein: KGC (C terminal on insert); GFP (C terminal on insert); ER2 (C terminal on insert)
  Cloning method: Restriction Enzyme; 5′ cloning site BamHI (not destroyed); 3′ cloning site EcoRI (not destroyed)
  Sequencing primers: 5′ GCG AGG CGC GAG ATA G; 3′ CAA GGA GGA GAA AAT GAA AGC C
Terms and licenses: Academic/Nonprofit Terms; Industry Terms: Not Available to Industry
Depositor comments: The plasmid is fully sequenced in the coding sequence regions (opsin-fluorophore and important flanking regions). Multiple digestions were done to verify the vector structure. The construct was tested in vitro.
How to cite: pAAV-Syn-Archon1-KGC-GFP-ER2 was a gift from Edward Boyden (Addgene plasmid # 115892 ; http://n2t.net/addgene:115892 ; RRID:Addgene_115892) For viral preps, please replace (Addgene plasmid # 115892) in the above sentence with: (Addgene viral prep # 115892-AAV8)
