[The description below was written by a language model from this plasmid's Addgene catalogue record, the feature table of its GenBank file and pLannotate feature annotations shown in this document.]
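Description:
pAAV-Syn-Archon1-KGC-GFP-ER2 is an adeno-associated virus transfer plasmid of about 6.06 kb, built on the pAAV-Syn backbone for neuron-targeted expression of a genetically encoded fluorescent voltage reporter. Two AAV2 inverted terminal repeats flank the expression cassette and allow it to be packaged into recombinant AAV particles when replication and capsid functions are supplied separately. The plasmid can also be used directly for mammalian transfection. Outside the ITRs, the bacterial backbone carries a ColE1/pUC-type origin, an f1/M13 phage origin and a beta-lactamase gene conferring ampicillin/carbenicillin resistance. Although the origin is of the high-copy type, the catalogue lists the plasmid as low copy, noting that copy behaviour varies with the host strain; a recombination-deficient strain is recommended, as is usual for ITR-containing plasmids.

The cassette is driven by the human synapsin I promoter, which restricts expression to neurons, followed by a Kozak sequence and a 1.6 kb synthetic open reading frame cloned between BamHI and EcoRI sites. Archon1 is annotated by homology to archaerhodopsin-3, the light-driven proton pump of Halorubrum sodomense, and came out of the directed-evolution work on voltage reporters named in the associated publication. It is fused at its C terminus to KGC, a short fragment matching the Kir2.1 (KCNJ2) potassium channel, then to EGFP, then to the ER2 tag. KGC and ER2 are generally used as membrane-trafficking and ER-export signals to improve surface localization, and EGFP marks expressing cells. A WPRE downstream of the coding sequence enhances transcript stability and expression, and a bovine growth hormone polyadenylation signal terminates the transcript. Short backbone matches to SV40 small t antigen, the EF-1α core promoter, bom and rop are fragments and are unlikely to be functional. The held GenBank record is ten bases shorter than the depositor sequence and leaves the Archon1 and KGC regions unannotated. The depositor notes that only the coding and flanking regions were fully sequenced.
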