LOCUS       Exported 6046 bp ds-DNA circular SYN 12-MAY-2021
DEFINITION  AAV-mediated expression of Archon1-KGC-GFP-ER2 under the Syn
            promoter. Using bGHpA signal..
ACCESSION   .
VERSION     .
KEYWORDS    pAAV-Syn-Archon1-KGC-GFP-ER2
SOURCE      synthetic DNA construct
  ORGANISM  synthetic DNA construct
REFERENCE   1 (bases 1 to 6046)
  AUTHORS   Piatkevich KD, Jung EE, Straub C, Linghu C, Park D, Suk HJ, Hochbaum
            DR, Goodwin D, Pnevmatikakis E, Pak N, Kawashima T, Yang CT, Rhoades
            JL, Shemesh O, Asano S, Yoon YG, Freifeld L, Saulnier JL, Riegler C,
            Engert F, Hughes T, Drobizhev M, Szabo B, Ahrens MB, Flavell SW,
            Sabatini BL, Boyden ES
  TITLE     A robotic multidimensional directed evolution approach applied to
            fluorescent voltage reporters.
  JOURNAL   Nat Chem Biol. 2018 Feb 26. pii: 10.1038/s41589-018-0004-9. doi:
            10.1038/s41589-018-0004-9.
  PUBMED    29483642
REFERENCE   2 (bases 1 to 6046)
  AUTHORS   .
  TITLE     Direct Submission
  JOURNAL   Exported May 12, 2021 from SnapGene Server 1.1.58
            http://www.snapgene.com
FEATURES             Location/Qualifiers
     source          1..6046
                     /organism="synthetic DNA construct"
                     /mol_type="other DNA"
     repeat_region   1..130
                     /label=AAV2 ITR (alternate)
                     /note="Functional equivalent of wild-type AAV2 ITR"
     promoter        349..796
                     /label=hSyn promoter
                     /note="human synapsin I promoter; confers neuron-specific
                     expression (Kugler et al., 2003)"
     regulatory      809..818
                     /regulatory_class="other"
                     /note="vertebrate consensus sequence for strong initiation
                     of translation (Kozak, 1987)"
     CDS             1682..2395
                     /codon_start=1
                     /product="enhanced GFP"
                     /label=EGFP
                     /translation="VSKGEELFTGVVPILVELDGDVNGHKFSVSGEGEGDATYGKLTLK
                     FICTTGKLPVPWPTLVTTLTYGVQCFSRYPDHMKQHDFFKSAMPEGYVQERTIFFKDDG
                     NYKTRAEVKFEGDTLVNRIELKGIDFKEDGNILGHKLEYNYNSHNVYIMADKQKNGIKV
                     NFKIRHNIEDGSVQLADHYQQNTPIGDGPVLLPDNHYLSTQSALSKDPNEKRDHMVLLE
                     FVTAAGITLGMDELYK"
     primer_bind     complement(1724..1745)
                     /label=EGFP-N
                     /note="EGFP, reverse primer"
     primer_bind     complement(1985..2004)
                     /label=EXFP-R
                     /note="For distinguishing EGFP variants, reverse primer"
     primer_bind     2332..2353
                     /label=EGFP-C
                     /note="EGFP, forward primer"
     misc_feature    2444..3032
                     /label=WPRE
                     /note="woodchuck hepatitis virus posttranscriptional
                     regulatory element"
     primer_bind     complement(2497..2517)
                     /label=WPRE-R
                     /note="WPRE, reverse primer"
     CDS             complement(2915..2926)
                     /codon_start=1
                     /product="Factor Xa recognition and cleavage site"
                     /label=Factor Xa site
                     /translation="IEGR"
     polyA_signal    3050..3257
                     /label=bGH poly(A) signal
                     /note="bovine growth hormone polyadenylation signal"
     repeat_region   3309..3449
                     /label=AAV2 ITR
                     /note="inverted terminal repeat of adeno-associated virus
                     serotype 2"
     repeat_region   3309..3438
                     /label=AAV2 ITR
     rep_origin      3524..3979
                     /direction=RIGHT
                     /label=f1 ori
                     /note="f1 bacteriophage origin of replication; arrow
                     indicates direction of (+) strand synthesis"
     primer_bind     complement(3611..3630)
                     /label=F1ori-R
                     /note="F1 origin, reverse primer"
     primer_bind     3821..3842
                     /label=F1ori-F
                     /note="F1 origin, forward primer"
     primer_bind     complement(3996..4015)
                     /label=pRS-marker
                     /note="pRS vectors, use to sequence yeast selectable
                     marker"
     primer_bind     4115..4137
                     /label=pGEX 3'
                     /note="pGEX vectors, reverse primer"
     primer_bind     complement(4175..4193)
                     /label=pBRforEco
                     /note="pBR322 vectors, upsteam of EcoRI site, forward
                     primer"
     promoter        4261..4365
                     /gene="bla"
                     /label=AmpR promoter
     CDS             4366..5226
                     /codon_start=1
                     /gene="bla"
                     /product="beta-lactamase"
                     /label=AmpR
                     /note="confers resistance to ampicillin, carbenicillin, and
                     related antibiotics"
                     /translation="MSIQHFRVALIPFFAAFCLPVFAHPETLVKVKDAEDQLGARVGYI
                     ELDLNSGKILESFRPEERFPMMSTFKVLLCGAVLSRIDAGQEQLGRRIHYSQNDLVEYS
                     PVTEKHLTDGMTVRELCSAAITMSDNTAANLLLTTIGGPKELTAFLHNMGDHVTRLDRW
                     EPELNEAIPNDERDTTMPVAMATTLRKLLTGELLTLASRQQLIDWMEADKVAGPLLRSA
                     LPAGWFIADKSGAGERGSRGIIAALGPDGKPSRIVVIYTTGSQATMDERNRQIAEIGAS
                     LIKHW"
     primer_bind     complement(4584..4603)
                     /label=Amp-R
                     /note="Ampicillin resistance gene, reverse primer"
     rep_origin      5397..5985
                     /direction=RIGHT
                     /label=ori
                     /note="high-copy-number ColE1/pMB1/pBR322/pUC origin of
                     replication"
     primer_bind     5886..5905
                     /label=pBR322ori-F
                     /note="pBR322 origin, forward primer"
ORIGIN
        1 cctgcaggca gctgcgcgct cgctcgctca ctgaggccgc ccgggcgtcg ggcgaccttt
       61 ggtcgcccgg cctcagtgag cgagcgagcg cgcagagagg gagtggccaa ctccatcact
      121 aggggttcct gcggccgcac gcgttgcaaa gatggataaa gttttaaaca gagaggaatc
      181 tttgcagcta atggaccttc taggtcttga aaggagtggg aattggctcc ggtgcccgtc
      241 agtgggcaga gcgcacatcg cccacagtcc ccgagaagtt ggggggaggg gtcggcagca
      301 aattaattaa tggttaatta atctagactg cagagggccc tgcgtatgag tgcaagtggg
      361 ttttaggacc aggatgaggc ggggtggggg tgcctacctg acgaccgacc ccgacccact
      421 ggacaagcac ccaaccccca ttccccaaat tgcgcatccc ctatcagaga gggggagggg
      481 aaacaggatg cggcgaggcg cgtgcgcact gccagcttca gcaccgcgga cagtgccttc
      541 gcccccgcct ggcggcgcgc gccaccgccg cctcagcact gaaggcgcgc tgacgtcact
      601 cgccggtccc ccgcaaactc cccttcccgg ccaccttggt cgcgtccgcg ccgccgccgg
      661 cccagccgga ccgcaccacg cgaggcgcga gatagggggg cacgggcgcg accatctgcg
      721 ctgcggcgcc ggcgactcag cgctgcctca gtctgcggtg ggcagcggag gagtcgtgtc
      781 gtgcctgaga gcgcagtcga gaggatccgc caccatggtt tctatcgcac tgcaggctgg
      841 ttatgacctc ctcggagatg gtagacctga aagtctgtgg ctcggaattg gtacactgct
      901 gatgctgatc ggaaccttct acttcctggt tagagcgtgg ggagagactg acaaggatgc
      961 acgggagtac tacgcagtga caatcctggt cagcggtatt gccagtgcag cttatctgtc
     1021 aatgttcttt ggtattggcc tcacagaggt gccagtaggt ggagagatgc tgaacatcta
     1081 ctacgcaaga tacgcacagt ggctgttcac tacaccactg ttgctgctgc acctggcact
     1141 cctggccaaa gttgatagag tgaccatcgg cactctcgtt ggcgtcgatg ctctgatgat
     1201 tgtcacaggc ctgataggaa cactgtcaca tactgccatt gccagatact cttggtggct
     1261 gttctcaact atctgtatga tcgtcgttct gtatgtcctg gccacttctc tgcggtcagc
     1321 cgctaaggag agaggcccag aggttgcctc aaccttcaac atcctcaccg cactggttct
     1381 ggtcctgtgg actgcttacc ctatcatctg gattatcggc accgagggtg ccggagttgt
     1441 gggcctggga atcgaaactt tgctgttcat ggtgctggac gtcaccgcca aggtgggctt
     1501 cggttttatc ctgctcaggt caagagccat tctgcaagat acagaagcac ctgaaccttc
     1561 agctggagct gataccggtg ccgccgaccg cccggtagta gcagtgagca aggcggccgc
     1621 caagagcagg atcaccagcg agggcgagta catccccctg gaccagatcg acatcaacgt
     1681 ggtgagcaag ggcgaggagc tgttcaccgg ggtggtgccc atcctggtcg agctggacgg
     1741 cgacgtaaac ggccacaagt tcagcgtgtc cggcgagggc gagggcgatg ccacctacgg
     1801 caagctgacc ctgaagttca tttgcaccac cggcaagctg cccgtgccct ggcccaccct
     1861 cgtgaccacc ctgacctacg gcgtgcagtg cttcagccgc taccccgacc acatgaagca
     1921 gcacgacttc ttcaagtccg ccatgcccga aggctacgtc caggagcgca ccatcttctt
     1981 caaggacgac ggcaactaca agacccgcgc cgaggtgaag ttcgagggcg acaccctggt
     2041 gaaccgcatc gagctgaagg gcatcgactt caaggaggac ggcaacatcc tggggcacaa
     2101 gctggagtac aactacaaca gccacaacgt ctatatcatg gccgacaagc agaagaacgg
     2161 catcaaggtg aacttcaaga tccgccacaa catcgaggac ggcagcgtgc agctcgccga
     2221 ccactaccag cagaacaccc ccatcggcga cggccccgtg ctgctgcccg acaaccacta
     2281 cctgagcacc cagtccgccc tgagcaaaga ccccaacgag aagcgcgatc acatggtcct
     2341 gctggagttc gtgaccgccg ccgggatcac tctcggcatg gacgagctgt acaagttctg
     2401 ctacgagaac gaggtgtaag aattccgtac aaagcttatc gataatcaac ctctggatta
     2461 caaaatttgt gaaagattga ctggtattct taactatgtt gctcctttta cgctatgtgg
     2521 atacgctgct ttaatgcctt tgtatcatgc tattgcttcc cgtatggctt tcattttctc
     2581 ctccttgtat aaatcctggt tgctgtctct ttatgaggag ttgtggcccg ttgtcaggca
     2641 acgtggcgtg gtgtgcactg tgtttgctga cgcaaccccc actggttggg gcattgccac
     2701 cacctgtcag ctcctttccg ggactttcgc tttccccctc cctattgcca cggcggaact
     2761 catcgccgcc tgccttgccc gctgctggac aggggctcgg ctgttgggca ctgacaattc
     2821 cgtggtgttg tcggggaaat catcgtcctt tccttggctg ctcgcctatg ttgccacctg
     2881 gattctgcgc gggacgtcct tctgctacgt cccttcggcc ctcaatccag cggaccttcc
     2941 ttcccgcggc ctgctgccgg ctctgcggcc tcttccgcgt cttcgccttc gccctcagac
     3001 gagtcggatc tccctttggg ccgcctcccc gcatcgatac cggctcgagc tgtgccttct
     3061 agttgccagc catctgttgt ttgcccctcc cccgtgcctt ccttgaccct ggaaggtgcc
     3121 actcccactg tcctttccta ataaaatgag gaaattgcat cgcattgtct gagtaggtgt
     3181 cattctattc tggggggtgg ggtggggcag gacagcaagg gggaggattg ggaagacaat
     3241 agcaggcatg ctggggatgc ggtctcgagc tgattttgta ggtaaccacg tgcggaccga
     3301 gcggccgcag gaacccctag tgatggagtt ggccactccc tctctgcgcg ctcgctcgct
     3361 cactgaggcc gggcgaccaa aggtcgcccg acgcccgggc tttgcccggg cggcctcagt
     3421 gagcgagcga gcgcgcagct gcctgcaggg gcgcctgatg cggtattttc tccttacgca
     3481 tctgtgcggt atttcacacc gcatannnnn nnnnnnnnnn nnnnnnnnnn nnnnnnnnnn
     3541 nnnnnnnnnn nnnnnnnnnn nnnnnnnnnn nnnnnnnnnn nnnnnnnnnn nnnnnnnnnn
     3601 tnnnnnnnnn nnnnnnnnnn nnnnnnnnnn nnnnnnnnnn nnnnnnncnn nnnnnnnnnn
     3661 nnnnnnnnnn nnnnnnnnnn nnnnnnnnnn nnnnnnnnnn nnnnnnnnnn nnnnnnnnnn
     3721 nnnnnnnnnn nnnnnnnnnn nnnnnnnnnn nnnnnnnnnn nnnnnnnnnn nnnnnnnnnn
     3781 nnnnnnnnnc ctttgacgtt ggagtccacg ttctttaata gtggactctt gttccaaact
     3841 ggaacaacac tcaactctat ctcgggctat tcttttgatt tataagggat tttgccgatt
     3901 tcggtctatt ggttaaaaaa tgagctgatt taacaaaaat ttaacgcgaa ttttaacaaa
     3961 atattaacgt ttacaatttt atggtgcact ctcagtacaa tctgctctga tgccgcatag
     4021 ttaagccagc cccgacaccc gccaacaccc gctgacgcgc cctgacgggc ttgtctgctc
     4081 ccggcatccg cttacagaca agctgtgacc gtctccggga gctgcatgtg tcagaggttt
     4141 tcaccgtcat caccgaaacg cgcgagacga aagggcctcg tgatacgcct atttttatag
     4201 gttaatgtca tgataataat ggtttcttag acgtcaggtg gcacttttcg gggaaatgtg
     4261 cgcggaaccc ctatttgttt atttttctaa atacattcaa atatgtatcc gctcatgaga
     4321 caataaccct gataaatgct tcaataatat tgaaaaagga agagtatgag tattcaacat
     4381 ttccgtgtcg cccttattcc cttttttgcg gcattttgcc ttcctgtttt tgctcaccca
     4441 gaaacgctgg tgaaagtaaa agatgctgaa gatcagttgg gtgcacgagt gggttacatc
     4501 gaactggatc tcaacagcgg taagatcctt gagagttttc gccccgaaga acgttttcca
     4561 atgatgagca cttttaaagt tctgctatgt ggcgcggtat tatcccgtat tgacgccggg
     4621 caagagcaac tcggtcgccg catacactat tctcagaatg acttggttga gtactcacca
     4681 gtcacagaaa agcatcttac ggatggcatg acagtaagag aattatgcag tgctgccata
     4741 accatgagtg ataacactgc ggccaactta cttctgacaa cgatcggagg accgaaggag
     4801 ctaaccgctt ttttgcacaa catgggggat catgtaactc gccttgatcg ttgggaaccg
     4861 gagctgaatg aagccatacc aaacgacgag cgtgacacca cgatgcctgt agcaatggca
     4921 acaacgttgc gcaaactatt aactggcgaa ctacttactc tagcttcccg gcaacaatta
     4981 atagactgga tggaggcgga taaagttgca ggaccacttc tgcgctcggc ccttccggct
     5041 ggctggttta ttgctgataa atctggagcc ggtgagcgtg ggtctcgcgg tatcattgca
     5101 gcactggggc cagatggtaa gccctcccgt atcgtagtta tctacacgac ggggagtcag
     5161 gcaactatgg atgaacgaaa tagacagatc gctgagatag gtgcctcact gattaagcat
     5221 tggtaactgt cagaccaagt ttactcatat atactttaga ttgatttaaa acttcatttt
     5281 taatttaaaa ggatctaggt gaagatcctt tttgataatc tcatgaccaa aatcccttaa
     5341 cgtgagtttt cgttccactg agcgtcagac cccgtagaaa agatcaaagg atcttcttga
     5401 gatccttttt ttctgcgcgt aatctgctgc ttgcaaacaa aaaaaccacc gctaccagcg
     5461 gtggtttgtt tgccggatca agagctacca actctttttc cgaaggtaac tggcttcagc
     5521 agagcgcaga taccaaatac tgttcttcta gtgtagccgt agttaggcca ccacttcaag
     5581 aactctgtag caccgcctac atacctcgct ctgctaatcc tgttaccagt ggctgctgcc
     5641 agtggcgata agtcgtgtct taccgggttg gactcaagac gatagttacc ggataaggcg
     5701 cagcggtcgg gctgaacggg gggttcgtgc acacagccca gcttggagcg aacgacctac
     5761 accgaactga gatacctaca gcgtgagcta tgagaaagcg ccacgcttcc cgaagggaga
     5821 aaggcggaca ggtatccggt aagcggcagg gtcggaacag gagagcgcac gagggagctt
     5881 ccagggggaa acgcctggta tctttatagt cctgtcgggt ttcgccacct ctgacttgag
     5941 cgtcgatttt tgtgatgctc gtcagggggg cggagcctat ggaaaaacgc cagcaacgcg
     6001 gcctttttac ggttcctggc cttttgctgg ccttttgctc acatgt
//
