Features (pLannotate 1.2.2; 17 found; start..end, strand, type, name):
      1..141     -  repeat_region  AAV2 ITR: inverted terminal repeat of adeno-associated virus serotype 2 inverted
    163..229     +  CDS            small t antigen (fragment): SV40 (simian virus 40) small t antigen
    255..308     +  promoter       EF-1α core promoter (fragment): core promoter for human elongation factor EF-1α
    360..806     +  promoter       hSyn promoter: human synapsin I promoter; confers neuron-specific expression (Kügler et al., 2003)
    834..1598    +  CDS            aop3: BACR3_HALSD - Experimental evidence at protein level: Swiss-Prot protein existence level 1. Light-driven proton pump. From Halorubrum sodomense.
   1632..1691    +  CDS            KCNJ2 (fragment): KCNJ2_HUMAN - Also known as IRK1. Experimental evidence at protein level: Swiss-Prot protein existence level 1. Probably participates in establishing action potential waveform and excitability of neuronal and muscle tissues. Inward rectifier potassium channels are characterized by a greater tendency to allow potassium to flow into the cell rather than out of it. Their voltage dependence is regulated by the concentration of extracellular potassium; as external potassium is raised, the voltage range of the channel opening shifts to more positive voltages. The inward rectification is mainly due t
   1690..2406    +  CDS            EGFP: the original enhanced GFP (Yang et al., 1996) mammalian codon-optimized
   2454..3042    +  misc_feature   WPRE: woodchuck hepatitis virus posttranscriptional regulatory element
   3060..3267    +  polyA_signal   bGH poly(A) signal: bovine growth hormone polyadenylation signal
   3319..3459    +  repeat_region  AAV2 ITR: inverted terminal repeat of adeno-associated virus serotype 2 inverted
   3464..3515    -  misc_feature   bom (fragment): basis of mobility region from pBR322
   3534..3914    +  rep_origin     M13 ori (sequence partly withheld): M13 bacteriophage origin of replication; arrow indicates direction of (+) strand synthesis
   3990..4039    -  misc_feature   bom (fragment): basis of mobility region from pBR322
   4141..4176    -  CDS            rop (fragment): Rop protein, which maintains plasmids at low copy number; rop
   4271..4375    +  promoter       AmpR promoter: bla
   4376..5236    +  CDS            AmpR: β-lactamase; bla; confers resistance to ampicillin, carbenicillin, and related antibiotics
   5407..5995    +  rep_origin     ori: high-copy-number ColE1/pMB1/pBR322/pUC origin of replication
>Addgene plasmid #115892 | pAAV-Syn-Archon1-KGC-GFP-ER2 | depositor full sequence | sequence record 223427 | pAAV-Syn-Archon1-KGC-GFP-ER2 sequence 6056 bps
CCTGCAGGCAGCTGCGCGCTCGCTCGCTCACTGAGGCCGCCCGGGCAAAGCCCGGGCGTCGGGCGACCTT
TGGTCGCCCGGCCTCAGTGAGCGAGCGAGCGCGCAGAGAGGGAGTGGCCAACTCCATCACTAGGGGTTCC
TGCGGCCGCACGCGTTGCAAAGATGGATAAAGTTTTAAACAGAGAGGAATCTTTGCAGCTAATGGACCTT
CTAGGTCTTGAAAGGAGTGGGAATTGGCTCCGGTGCCCGTCAGTGGGCAGAGCGCACATCGCCCACAGTC
CCCGAGAAGTTGGGGGGAGGGGTCGGCAGCAAATTAATTAATGGTTAATTAATCTAGACTGCAGAGGGCC
CTGCGTATGAGTGCAAGTGGGTTTTAGGACCAGGATGAGGCGGGGTGGGGGTGCCTACCTGACGACCGAC
CCCGACCCACTGGACAAGCACCCAACCCCCATTCCCCAAATTGCGCATCCCCTATCAGAGAGGGGGAGGG
GAAACAGGATGCGGCGAGGCGCGTGCGCACTGCCAGCTTCAGCACCGCGGACAGTGCCTTCGCCCCCGCC
TGGCGGCGCGCGCCACCGCCGCCTCAGCACTGAAGGCGCGCTGACGTCACTCGCCGGTCCCCCGCAAACT
CCCCTTCCCGGCCACCTTGGTCGCGTCCGCGCCGCCGCCGGCCCAGCCGGACCGCACCACGCGAGGCGCG
AGATAGGGGGCACGGGCGCGACCATCTGCGCTGCGGCGCCGGCGACTCAGCGCTGCCTCAGTCTGCGGTG
GGCAGCGGAGGAGTCGTGTCGTGCCTGAGAGCGCAGTCGAGAGGATCCGCCACCATGGTTTCTATCGCAC
TGCAGGCTGGTTATGACCTCCTCGGAGATGGTAGACCTGAAAGTCTGTGGCTCGGAATTGGTACACTGCT
GATGCTGATCGGAACCTTCTACTTCCTGGTTAGAGCGTGGGGAGAGACTGACAAGGATGCACGGGAGTAC
TACGCAGTGACAATCCTGGTCAGCGGTATTGCCAGTGCAGCTTATCTGTCAATGTTCTTTGGTATTGGCC
TCACAGAGGTGCCAGTAGGTGGAGAGATGCTGAACATCTACTACGCAAGATACGCACAGTGGCTGTTCAC
TACACCACTGTTGCTGCTGCACCTGGCACTCCTGGCCAAAGTTGATAGAGTGACCATCGGCACTCTCGTT
GGCGTCGATGCTCTGATGATTGTCACAGGCCTGATAGGAACACTGTCACATACTGCCATTGCCAGATACT
CTTGGTGGCTGTTCTCAACTATCTGTATGATCGTCGTTCTGTATGTCCTGGCCACTTCTCTGCGGTCAGC
CGCTAAGGAGAGAGGCCCAGAGGTTGCCTCAACCTTCAACATCCTCACCGCACTGGTTCTGGTCCTGTGG
ACTGCTTACCCTATCATCTGGATTATCGGCACCGAGGGTGCCGGAGTTGTGGGCCTGGGAATCGAAACTT
TGCTGTTCATGGTGCTGGACGTCACCGCCAAGGTGGGCTTCGGTTTTATCCTGCTCAGGTCAAGAGCCAT
TCTGCAAGATACAGAAGCACCTGAACCTTCAGCTGGAGCTGATACCGGTGCCGCCGACCGCCCGGTAGTA
GCAGTGAGCAAGGCGGCCGCCAAGAGCAGGATCACCAGCGAGGGCGAGTACATCCCCCTGGACCAGATCG
ACATCAACGTGGTGAGCAAGGGCGAGGAGCTGTTCACCGGGGTGGTGCCCATCCTGGTCGAGCTGGACGG
CGACGTAAACGGCCACAAGTTCAGCGTGTCCGGCGAGGGCGAGGGCGATGCCACCTACGGCAAGCTGACC
CTGAAGTTCATTTGCACCACCGGCAAGCTGCCCGTGCCCTGGCCCACCCTCGTGACCACCCTGACCTACG
GCGTGCAGTGCTTCAGCCGCTACCCCGACCACATGAAGCAGCACGACTTCTTCAAGTCCGCCATGCCCGA
AGGCTACGTCCAGGAGCGCACCATCTTCTTCAAGGACGACGGCAACTACAAGACCCGCGCCGAGGTGAAG
TTCGAGGGCGACACCCTGGTGAACCGCATCGAGCTGAAGGGCATCGACTTCAAGGAGGACGGCAACATCC
TGGGGCACAAGCTGGAGTACAACTACAACAGCCACAACGTCTATATCATGGCCGACAAGCAGAAGAACGG
CATCAAGGTGAACTTCAAGATCCGCCACAACATCGAGGACGGCAGCGTGCAGCTCGCCGACCACTACCAG
CAGAACACCCCCATCGGCGACGGCCCCGTGCTGCTGCCCGACAACCACTACCTGAGCACCCAGTCCGCCC
TGAGCAAAGACCCCAACGAGAAGCGCGATCACATGGTCCTGCTGGAGTTCGTGACCGCCGCCGGGATCAC
TCTCGGCATGGACGAGCTGTACAAGTTCTGCTACGAGAACGAGGTGTAAGAATTCCGTACAAAGCTTATC
GATAATCAACCTCTGGATTACAAAATTTGTGAAAGATTGACTGGTATTCTTAACTATGTTGCTCCTTTTA
CGCTATGTGGATACGCTGCTTTAATGCCTTTGTATCATGCTATTGCTTCCCGTATGGCTTTCATTTTCTC
CTCCTTGTATAAATCCTGGTTGCTGTCTCTTTATGAGGAGTTGTGGCCCGTTGTCAGGCAACGTGGCGTG
GTGTGCACTGTGTTTGCTGACGCAACCCCCACTGGTTGGGGCATTGCCACCACCTGTCAGCTCCTTTCCG
GGACTTTCGCTTTCCCCCTCCCTATTGCCACGGCGGAACTCATCGCCGCCTGCCTTGCCCGCTGCTGGAC
AGGGGCTCGGCTGTTGGGCACTGACAATTCCGTGGTGTTGTCGGGGAAATCATCGTCCTTTCCTTGGCTG
CTCGCCTATGTTGCCACCTGGATTCTGCGCGGGACGTCCTTCTGCTACGTCCCTTCGGCCCTCAATCCAG
CGGACCTTCCTTCCCGCGGCCTGCTGCCGGCTCTGCGGCCTCTTCCGCGTCTTCGCCTTCGCCCTCAGAC
GAGTCGGATCTCCCTTTGGGCCGCCTCCCCGCATCGATACCGGCTCGAGCTGTGCCTTCTAGTTGCCAGC
CATCTGTTGTTTGCCCCTCCCCCGTGCCTTCCTTGACCCTGGAAGGTGCCACTCCCACTGTCCTTTCCTA
ATAAAATGAGGAAATTGCATCGCATTGTCTGAGTAGGTGTCATTCTATTCTGGGGGGTGGGGTGGGGCAG
GACAGCAAGGGGGAGGATTGGGAAGACAATAGCAGGCATGCTGGGGATGCGGTCTCGAGCTGATTTTGTA
GGTAACCACGTGCGGACCGAGCGGCCGCAGGAACCCCTAGTGATGGAGTTGGCCACTCCCTCTCTGCGCG
CTCGCTCGCTCACTGAGGCCGGGCGACCAAAGGTCGCCCGACGCCCGGGCTTTGCCCGGGCGGCCTCAGT
GAGCGAGCGAGCGCGCAGCTGCCTGCAGGGGCGCCTGATGCGGTATTTTCTCCTTACGCATCTGTGCGGT
ATTTCACACCGCATA
[142 nt withheld, positions 3516-3657]
C
[141 nt withheld, positions 3659-3799]
CCTTTGACGTTGGAGTCCACGTTCTTTAATAGTGGACTCTTGTTCCAAACTGGAACAACACTCAACCCTA
TCTCGGGCTATTCTTTTGATTTATAAGGGATTTTGCCGATTTCGGCCTATTGGTTAAAAAATGAGCTGAT
TTAACAAAAATTTAACGCGAATTTTAACAAAATATTAACGTTTACAATTTTATGGTGCACTCTCAGTACA
ATCTGCTCTGATGCCGCATAGTTAAGCCAGCCCCGACACCCGCCAACACCCGCTGACGCGCCCTGACGGG
CTTGTCTGCTCCCGGCATCCGCTTACAGACAAGCTGTGACCGTCTCCGGGAGCTGCATGTGTCAGAGGTT
TTCACCGTCATCACCGAAACGCGCGAGACGAAAGGGCCTCGTGATACGCCTATTTTTATAGGTTAATGTC
ATGATAATAATGGTTTCTTAGACGTCAGGTGGCACTTTTCGGGGAAATGTGCGCGGAACCCCTATTTGTT
TATTTTTCTAAATACATTCAAATATGTATCCGCTCATGAGACAATAACCCTGATAAATGCTTCAATAATA
TTGAAAAAGGAAGAGTATGAGTATTCAACATTTCCGTGTCGCCCTTATTCCCTTTTTTGCGGCATTTTGC
CTTCCTGTTTTTGCTCACCCAGAAACGCTGGTGAAAGTAAAAGATGCTGAAGATCAGTTGGGTGCACGAG
TGGGTTACATCGAACTGGATCTCAACAGCGGTAAGATCCTTGAGAGTTTTCGCCCCGAAGAACGTTTTCC
AATGATGAGCACTTTTAAAGTTCTGCTATGTGGCGCGGTATTATCCCGTATTGACGCCGGGCAAGAGCAA
CTCGGTCGCCGCATACACTATTCTCAGAATGACTTGGTTGAGTACTCACCAGTCACAGAAAAGCATCTTA
CGGATGGCATGACAGTAAGAGAATTATGCAGTGCTGCCATAACCATGAGTGATAACACTGCGGCCAACTT
ACTTCTGACAACGATCGGAGGACCGAAGGAGCTAACCGCTTTTTTGCACAACATGGGGGATCATGTAACT
CGCCTTGATCGTTGGGAACCGGAGCTGAATGAAGCCATACCAAACGACGAGCGTGACACCACGATGCCTG
TAGCAATGGCAACAACGTTGCGCAAACTATTAACTGGCGAACTACTTACTCTAGCTTCCCGGCAACAATT
AATAGACTGGATGGAGGCGGATAAAGTTGCAGGACCACTTCTGCGCTCGGCCCTTCCGGCTGGCTGGTTT
ATTGCTGATAAATCTGGAGCCGGTGAGCGTGGGTCTCGCGGTATCATTGCAGCACTGGGGCCAGATGGTA
AGCCCTCCCGTATCGTAGTTATCTACACGACGGGGAGTCAGGCAACTATGGATGAACGAAATAGACAGAT
CGCTGAGATAGGTGCCTCACTGATTAAGCATTGGTAACTGTCAGACCAAGTTTACTCATATATACTTTAG
ATTGATTTAAAACTTCATTTTTAATTTAAAAGGATCTAGGTGAAGATCCTTTTTGATAATCTCATGACCA
AAATCCCTTAACGTGAGTTTTCGTTCCACTGAGCGTCAGACCCCGTAGAAAAGATCAAAGGATCTTCTTG
AGATCCTTTTTTTCTGCGCGTAATCTGCTGCTTGCAAACAAAAAAACCACCGCTACCAGCGGTGGTTTGT
TTGCCGGATCAAGAGCTACCAACTCTTTTTCCGAAGGTAACTGGCTTCAGCAGAGCGCAGATACCAAATA
CTGTCCTTCTAGTGTAGCCGTAGTTAGGCCACCACTTCAAGAACTCTGTAGCACCGCCTACATACCTCGC
TCTGCTAATCCTGTTACCAGTGGCTGCTGCCAGTGGCGATAAGTCGTGTCTTACCGGGTTGGACTCAAGA
CGATAGTTACCGGATAAGGCGCAGCGGTCGGGCTGAACGGGGGGTTCGTGCACACAGCCCAGCTTGGAGC
GAACGACCTACACCGAACTGAGATACCTACAGCGTGAGCTATGAGAAAGCGCCACGCTTCCCGAAGGGAG
AAAGGCGGACAGGTATCCGGTAAGCGGCAGGGTCGGAACAGGAGAGCGCACGAGGGAGCTTCCAGGGGGA
AACGCCTGGTATCTTTATAGTCCTGTCGGGTTTCGCCACCTCTGACTTGAGCGTCGATTTTTGTGATGCT
CGTCAGGGGGGCGGAGCCTATGGAAAAACGCCAGCAACGCGGCCTTTTTACGGTTCCTGGCCTTTTGCTG
GCCTTTTGCTCACATGT
